Addgene plasmid #74834: pGWB452
Purpose: (Empty Backbone) Gateway cloning compatible binary vector for N-terminal fusion with G3GFP (CaMV35S promoter).
Depositing lab: Tsuyoshi Nakagawa. Depositing organization: Shimane University. Publication: Improved Gateway binary vectors: high-performance vectors for creation of fusion constructs in transgenic analysis of plants. Nakagawa T, Suzuki T, Murata S, Nakamura S, Hino T, Maeo K, Tabata R, Kawai T, Tanaka K, Niwa Y, Watanabe Y, Nakamura K, Kimura T, Ishiguro S. Biosci Biotechnol Biochem. 2007 Aug;71(8):2095-100. Epub 2007 Aug 7. 10.1271/bbb.70216 PubMed 17690442.
Backbone
  Vector backbone: pPZP221
  Backbone manufacturer: Hajdukiewicz P., Svab Z. and Maliga P.
  Backbone size (bp): 8500
  Modifications to backbone: gentamycin-resistant marker was removed and kanamycin-resistant marker (NOS promoter:NPTII:NOS terminator) was inserted.
  Vector type: Plant Expression
  Promoter: CaMV35S
  Selectable markers: Kanamycin
Growth in bacteria
  Bacterial resistance: Chloramphenicol and Spectinomycin, 25 & 50 μg/mL
  Growth temperature: 37°C
  Growth strain: ccdB Survival
  Copy number: High Copy
Gene/Insert
  Cloning method: Gateway Cloning
Terms and licenses: Academic/Nonprofit Terms; Industry Terms: Not Available to Industry
How to cite: pGWB452 was a gift from Tsuyoshi Nakagawa (Addgene plasmid # 74834 ; http://n2t.net/addgene:74834 ; RRID:Addgene_74834)
