[The description below was written by a language model from this plasmid's Addgene catalogue record and pLannotate feature annotations shown in this document.]
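Description:
pGWB452 is an empty Gateway destination binary vector for Agrobacterium-mediated plant transformation, built on the pPZP221 backbone and totalling about 12.4 kb in the depositor's sequence. It is designed to express a protein of interest in plants as a fusion carrying G3GFP at its N-terminus. Between the nopaline-type right and left T-DNA border repeats, a CaMV 35S promoter drives a GFP coding sequence (annotated by the software as an Aequorea victoria variant, corresponding to G3GFP), followed directly by the Gateway cassette and a NOS terminator. The cassette consists of attR1 and attR2 flanking a chloramphenicol acetyltransferase gene and the ccdB toxin gene. An LR recombination with an entry clone replaces this attR-flanked segment with the gene of interest, placing it downstream of GFP. Loss of ccdB provides counter-selection against unrecombined vector, which is why the empty plasmid is propagated in a ccdB-tolerant strain.

Also within the T-DNA, in the opposite orientation, is the plant selection marker: NOS promoter, NPTII and NOS terminator, conferring kanamycin resistance on transformed plants. According to the record, this marker replaced the gentamycin-resistance marker of pPZP221. Outside the borders, the backbone carries an aadA gene for spectinomycin selection in bacteria, a ColE1/pMB1-type origin with the bom region for high-copy replication in E. coli, and the pVS1 oriV with RepA and StaA for replication and stable maintenance in Agrobacterium. Small lacZα, multiple cloning site and lac promoter remnants are cloning vestiges. The vector is typically used for constitutive expression of GFP-tagged proteins in transgenic plants, for example to examine localisation.
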