Features (pLannotate 1.2.2; 32 found; start..end, strand, type, name):
     54..78      -  misc_feature   RB T-DNA repeat: right border repeat from nopaline C58 T-DNA
    144..298     -  CDS            lacZα (fragment): LacZα fragment of β-galactosidase; lacZ fragment
    301..321     -  misc_feature   MCS (fragment): pUC18/19 multiple cloning site
    812..1153    +  promoter       CaMV 35S promoter: strong constitutive promoter from cauliflower mosaic virus
   1178..1891    +  CDS            Q80R: Q80R is a fluorescent protein, derived from Aequorea victoria.
   1901..2025    +  protein_bind   attR1: mutant version of attR; recombination site for the Gateway® LR reaction LR Clonase™
   2062..2092    +  promoter       lac UV5 promoter: E. coli lac promoter with an "up" mutation
   2117..2145    +  promoter       cat promoter (fragment): promoter of the E. coli cat gene encoding chloramphenicol acetyltransferase
   2146..2805    +  CDS            CmR: chloramphenicol acetyltransferase; cat; confers resistance to chloramphenicol
   2984..3142    +  CDS            ccdA (fragment): CCDA_ECO57 - Also known as H, letA. Experimental evidence at protein level: Swiss-Prot protein existence level 1. Antitoxin component of a type II toxin-antitoxin (TA) system which inhibits the post-segregational killing (PSK) of plasmid-free cells, also referred to as a plasmid addiction system. Binds to and blocks the activity of CcdB; will also remove bound CcdB protein from the CcdB-GyrA complex by forming a CcdA-CcdB complex, a process termed rejuvenation. Functions as a transcriptional corepressor for the ccdAB operon, repression also requires CcdB (By similarity). From Escherichia coli
   3147..3449    +  CDS            ccdB: CCDB_ECOLI - Also known as G, letB, letD. Experimental evidence at protein level: Swiss-Prot protein existence level 1. Toxic component of a type II toxin-antitoxin (TA) system, functioning in plasmid maintainence. Responsible for the post- segregational killing (PSK) of plasmid-free cells, also referred to as a plasmid addiction system. Half-life of over 2 hours. Cell killing by CcdB is accompanied by filamentation, defects in chromosome and plasmid segregation, defects in cell division, formation of anucleate cells, decreased DNA synthesis and plasmid loss. Interferes with the activity of DN
   3493..3617    -  protein_bind   attR2: mutant version of attR; recombination site for the Gateway® LR reaction LR Clonase™
   3643..3895    +  terminator     NOS terminator: nopaline synthase terminator and poly(A) signal
   3951..3973    -  protein_bind   lac operator (fragment): The lac repressor binds to the lac operator to inhibit transcription in E. coli. This inhibition can be relieved by adding lactose or isopropyl-β-D-thiogalactopyranoside (IPTG). lac repressor encoded by lacI
   3977..4007    -  promoter       lac promoter: promoter for the E. coli lac operon
   4022..4043    -  protein_bind   CAP binding site: CAP binding activates transcription in the presence of cAMP. E. coli catabolite activator protein
   4077..4329    -  terminator     NOS terminator: nopaline synthase terminator and poly(A) signal
   4336..4542    -  CDS            ocd (fragment): OCD_AGRFC - Experimental evidence at protein level: Swiss-Prot protein existence level 1. Catalyzes the conversion of L-ornithine into L-proline with release of ammonia. Is involved in the utilization of nopaline, a catabolic pathway that proceeds through L-arginine and L-ornithine to L-proline. Nopaline is a predominant opine in plant cells transformed with Ti plasmid pTiC58. From Agrobacterium fabrum (strain C58 / ATCC 33970) (Agrobacterium tumefaciens (strain C58)).
   4549..4698    -  CDS            ble (fragment): BLE_KLEPN - Experimental evidence at protein level: Swiss-Prot protein existence level 1. Binding protein with a strong affinity to the bleomycin family of antibiotics. Binds to CL990; an antimitotic-antibiotic compound. From Klebsiella pneumoniae.
   4719..5513    -  CDS            NeoR/KanR: aminoglycoside phosphotransferase from Tn5; aph(3')-II (or nptII); confers resistance to neomycin, kanamycin, and G418 (Geneticin®)
   5534..5717    -  promoter       NOS promoter: nopaline synthase promoter NOS promoter
   5923..5947    -  misc_feature   LB T-DNA repeat: left border repeat from nopaline C58 T-DNA
   6206..6229    +  promoter       Pc promoter (fragment): intI1 (promoter lies within the coding sequence); class 1 integron promoter
   6405..6461    +  CDS            GmR (fragment): gentamycin acetyltransferase; aacC1; confers resistance to gentamycin
   6472..7259    +  CDS            SmR (fragment): aminoglycoside adenylyltransferase (Murphy, 1985); aadA; confers resistance to spectinomycin and streptomycin
   7505..8093    +  rep_origin     ori: high-copy-number ColE1/pMB1/pBR322/pUC origin of replication
   8279..8419    -  misc_feature   bom: basis of mobility region from pBR322
   8521..8560    -  CDS            rop (fragment): Rop protein, which maintains plasmids at low copy number; rop
   8763..8957    -  rep_origin     pVS1 oriV: origin of replication for the Pseudomonas plasmid pVS1 (Heeb et al., 2000)
   9023..10096   -  CDS            pVS1 RepA: replication protein from the Pseudomonas plasmid pVS1 (Heeb et al., 2000)
  10525..11154   -  CDS            pVS1 StaA: stability protein from the Pseudomonas plasmid pVS1 (Heeb et al., 2000)
  11714..12115   -  CDS            Y4CG_SINFN (fragment): Protein inferred from homology: Swiss-Prot protein existence level 3. From Sinorhizobium fredii (strain NBRC 101917 / NGR234).
>Addgene plasmid #74834 | pGWB452 | depositor full sequence | sequence record 141514 | pGWB452 sequence 12401 bps
TTTCACGCCCTTTTAAATATCCGATTATTCTAATAAACGCTCTTTTCTCTTAGGTTTACCCGCCAATATA
TCCTGTCAAACACTGATAGTTTAAACTGAAGGCGGGAAACGACAATCTGATCCAAGCTCAAGCTGCTCTA
GCATTCGCCATTCAGGCTGCGCAACTGTTGGGAAGGGCGATCGGTGCGGGCCTCTTCGCTATTACGCCAG
CTGGCGAAAGGGGGATGTGCTGCAAGGCGATTAAGTTGGGTAACGCCAGGGTTTTCCCAGTCACGACGTT
GTAAAACGACGGCCAGTGCCAAGCTTGCATGCCTGCAGGTCCCCAGATTAGCCTTTTCAATTTCAGAAAG
AATGCTAACCCACAGATGGTTAGAGAGGCTTACGCAGCAGGTCTCATCAAGACGATCTACCCGAGCAATA
ATCTCCAGGAAATCAAATACCTTCCCAAGAAGGTTAAAGATGCAGTCAAAAGATTCAGGACTAACTGCAT
CAAGAACACAGAGAAAGATATATTTCTCAAGATCAGAAGTACTATTCCAGTATGGACGATTCAAGGCTTG
CTTCACAAACCAAGGCAAGTAATAGAGATTGGAGTCTCTAAAAAGGTAGTTCCCACTGAATCAAAGGCCA
TGGAGTCAAAGATTCAAATAGAGGACCTAACAGAACTCGCCGTAAAGACTGGCGAACAGTTCATACAGAG
TCTCTTACGACTCAATGACAAGAAGAAAATCTTCGTCAACATGGTGGAGCACGACACACTTGTCTACTCC
AAAAATATCAAAGATACAGTCTCAGAAGACCAAAGGGCAATTGAGACTTTTCAACAAAGGGTAATATCCG
GAAACCTCCTCGGATTCCATTGCCCAGCTATCTGTCACTTTATTGTGAAGATAGTGGAAAAGGAAGGTGG
CTCCTACAAATGCCATCATTGCGATAAAGGAAAGGCCATCGTTGAAGATGCCTCTGCCGACAGTGGTCCC
AAAGATGGACCCCCACCCACGAGGAGCATCGTGGAAAAAGAAGACGTTCCAACCACGTCTTCAAAGCAAG
TGGATTGATGTGATATCTCCACTGACGTAAGGGATGACGCACAATCCCACTATCCTTCGCAAGACCCTTC
CTCTATATAAGGAAGTTCATTTCATTTGGAGAGAACACGGGGGACTCTAGAATGAGCATGAGTAAAGGAG
AAGAACTTTTCACTGGAGTTGTCCCAATTCTTGTTGAATTAGATGGTGATGTTAATGGGCACAAATTTTC
TGTCAGTGGAGAGGGTGAAGGTGATGCAACATACGGAAAACTTACCCTTAAATTTATTTGCACTACTGGA
AAACTACCTGTTCCATGGCCAACACTTGTTACTACTTTCGCTTACGGTGTGCAGTGCTTCTCAAGATACC
CAGATCATATGAAGCGGCACGACTTCTTCAAGAGCGCCATGCCTGAGGGATACGTGCAGGAGAGGACCAT
CTTCTTCAAGGACGACGGGAACTACAAGACACGTGCTGAAGTCAAGTTTGAGGGAGACACCCTCGTCAAC
AGGATCGAGCTTAAGGGAATCGATTTCAAGGAGGACGGAAACATCCTCGGCCACAAGTTGGAATACAACT
TCAACTCCCACAACGTGTACATCATGGCAGACAAACAAAAGAATGGAATCAAAGTTAACTTCAAAATTAG
ACACAACATTGAAGATGGAAGCGTTCAACTAGCAGACCATTATCAACAAAATACTCCAATTGGCGATGGC
CCTGTCCTTTTACCAGACAACCATTACCTGTCCACACAATCTGCCCTTTCGAAAGATCCCAACGAAAAGA
GAGACCACATGGTCCTTCTTGAGTTTGTAACAGCTGCTGGGATTACACATGGCATGGATGAACTATACAA
AGCTGTTATCACAAGTTTGTACAAAAAAGCTGAACGAGAAACGTAAAATGATATAAATATCAATATATTA
AATTAGATTTTGCATAAAAAACAGACTACATAATACTGTAAAACACAACATATCCAGTCACTATGGCGGC
CCCTCGAGGGGCCGCATTAGGCACCCCAGGCTTTACACTTTATGCTTCCGGCTCGTATAATGTGTGGATT
TTGAGTTAGGATCCGGCGAGATTTTCAGGAGCTAAGGAAGCTAAAATGGAGAAAAAAATCACTGGATATA
CCACCGTTGATATATCCCAATGGCATCGTAAAGAACATTTTGAGGCATTTCAGTCAGTTGCTCAATGTAC
CTATAACCAGACCGTTCAGCTGGATATTACGGCCTTTTTAAAGACCGTAAAGAAAAATAAGCACAAGTTT
TATCCGGCCTTTATTCACATTCTTGCCCGCCTGATGAATGCTCATCCGGAATTCCGTATGGCAATGAAAG
ACGGTGAGCTGGTGATATGGGATAGTGTTCACCCTTGTTACACCGTTTTCCATGAGCAAACTGAAACGTT
TTCATCGCTCTGGAGTGAATACCACGACGATTTCCGGCAGTTTCTACACATATATTCGCAAGATGTGGCG
TGTTACGGTGAAAACCTGGCCTATTTCCCTAAAGGGTTTATTGAGAATATGTTTTTCGTCTCAGCCAATC
CCTGGGTGAGTTTCACCAGTTTTGATTTAAACGTGGCCAATATGGACAACTTCTTCGCCCCCGTTTTCAC
CATGGGCAAATATTATACGCAAGGCGACAAGGTGCTGATGCCGCTGGCGATTCAGGTTCATCATGCCGTC
TGTGATGGCTTCCATGTCGGCAGAATGCTTAATGAATTACAACAGTACTGCGATGAGTGGCAGGGCGGGG
CGTAAACGCGTGGATCCGGCTTACTAAAAGCCAGATAACAGTATGCGTATTTGCGCGCTGATTTTTGCGG
TATAAGAATATATACTGATATGTATACCCGAAGTATGTCAAAAAGAGGTGTGCTATGAAGCAGCGTATTA
CAGTGACAGTTGACAGCGACAGCTATCAGTTGCTCAAGGCATATATGATGTCAATATCTCCGGTCTGGTA
AGCACAACCATGCAGAATGAAGCCCGTCGTCTGCGTGCCGAACGCTGGAAAGCGGAAAATCAGGAAGGGA
TGGCTGAGGTCGCCCGGTTTATTGAAATGAACGGCTCTTTTGCTGACGAGAACAGGGACTGGTGAAATGC
AGTTTAAGGTTTACACCTATAAAAGAGAGAGCCGTTATCGTCTGTTTGTGGATGTACAGAGTGATATTAT
TGACACGCCCGGGCGACGGATGGTGATCCCCCTGGCCAGTGCACGTCTGCTGTCAGATAAAGTCTCCCGT
GAACTTTACCCGGTGGTGCATATCGGGGATGAAAGCTGGCGCATGATGACCACCGATATGGCCAGTGTGC
CGGTCTCCGTTATCGGGGAAGAAGTGGCTGATCTCAGCCACCGCGAAAATGACATCAAAAACGCCATTAA
CCTGATGTTCTGGGGAATATAAATGTCAGGCTCCCTTATACACAGCCAGTCTGCAGGTCGACCATAGTGA
CTGGATATGTTGTGTTTTACAGTATTATGTAGTCTGTTTTTTATGCAAAATCTAATTTAATATATTGATA
TTTATATCATTTTACGTTTCTCGTTCAGCTTTCTTGTACAAAGTGGTGATAACCTAGAGCTCGAATTTCC
CCGATCGTTCAAACATTTGGCAATAAAGTTTCTTAAGATTGAATCCTGTTGCCGGTCTTGCGATGATTAT
CATATAATTTCTGTTGAATTACGTTAAGCATGTAATAATTAACATGTAATGCATGACGTTATTTATGAGA
TGGGTTTTTATGATTAGAGTCCCGCAATTATACATTTAATACGCGATAGAAAACAAAATATAGCGCGCAA
ACTAGGATAAATTATCGCGCGCGGTGTCATCTATGTTACTAGATCGGGAATTGGTTCCGGAACCAATTCG
TAATCATGGTCATAGCTGTTTCCTGTGTGAAATTGTTATCCGCTCACAATTCCACACAACATACGAGCCG
GAAGCATAAAGTGTAAAGCCTGGGGTGCCTAATGAGTGAGCTAACTCACATTAGGCTGAATTAGGCGCGC
CTATTTCTGAATTCCCGATCTAGTAACATAGATGACACCGCGCGCGATAATTTATCCTAGTTTGCGCGCT
ATATTTTGTTTTCTATCGCGTATTAAATGTATAATTGCGGGACTCTAATCATAAAAACCCATCTCATAAA
TAACGTCATGCATTACATGTTAATTATTACATGCTTAACGTAATTCAACAGAAATTATATGATAATCATC
GCAAGACCGGCAACAGGATTCAATCTTAAGAAACTTTATTGCCAAATGTTTGAACGATCGGGGATCATCC
GGGTCTGTGGCGGGAACTCCACGAAAATATCCGAACGCAGCAAGATATCGCGGTGCATCTCGGTCTTGCC
TGGGCAGTCGCCGCCGACGCCGTTGATGTGGACGCCGGGCCCGATCATATTGTCGCTCAGGATCGTGGCG
TTGTGCTTGTCGGCCGTTGCTGTCGTAATGATATCGGCACCTTCGACCGCCTGTTCCGCAGAGATCCCGT
GGGCGAAGAACTCCAGCATGAGATCCCCGCGCTGGAGGATCATCCAGCCGGCGTCCCGGAAAACGATTCC
GAAGCCCAACCTTTCATAGAAGGCGGCGGTGGAATCGAAATCTCGTGATGGCAGGTTGGGCGTCGCTTGG
TCGGTCATTTCGAACCCCAGAGTCCCGCTCAGAAGAACTCGTCAAGAAGGCGATAGAAGGCGATGCGCTG
CGAATCGGGAGCGGCGATACCGTAAAGCACGAGGAAGCGGTCAGCCCATTCGCCGCCAAGCTCTTCAGCA
ATATCACGGGTAGCCAACGCTATGTCCTGATAGCGGTCCGCCACACCCAGCCGGCCACAGTCGATGAATC
CAGAAAAGCGGCCATTTTCCACCATGATATTCGGCAAGCAGGCATCGCCATGGGTCACGACGAGATCATC
GCCGTCGGGCATGCGCGCCTTGAGCCTGGCGAACAGTTCGGCTGGCGCGAGCCCCTGATGCTCTTCGTCC
AGATCATCCTGATCGACAAGACCGGCTTCCATCCGAGTACGTGCTCGCTCGATGCGATGTTTCGCTTGGT
GGTCGAATGGGCAGGTAGCCGGATCAAGCGTATGCAGCCGCCGCATTGCATCAGCCATGATGGATACTTT
CTCGGCAGGAGCAAGGTGAGATGACAGGAGATCCTGCCCCGGCACTTCGCCCAATAGCAGCCAGTCCCTT
CCCGCTTCAGTGACAACGTCGAGCACAGCTGCGCAAGGAACGCCCGTCGTGGCCAGCCACGATAGCCGCG
CTGCCTCGTCCTGCAGTTCATTCAGGGCACCGGACAGGTCGGTCTTGACAAAAAGAACCGGGCGCCCCTG
CGCTGACAGCCGGAACACGGCGGCATCAGAGCAGCCGATTGTCTGTTGTGCCCAGTCATAGCCGAATAGC
CTCTCCACCCAAGCGGCCGGAGAACCTGCGTGCAATCCATCTTGTTCAATCATGCGAAACGATCCAGATC
CGGTGCAGATTATTTGGATTGAGAGTGAATATGAGACTCTAATTGGATACCGAGGGGAATTTATGGAACG
TCAGTGGAGCATTTTTGACAAGAAATATTTGCTAGCTGATAGTGACCTTAGGCGACTTTTGAACGCGCAA
TAATGGTTTCTGACGTATGTGCTTAGCTCATTAAACTCCAGAAACCCGCGGCTGAGTGGCTCCTTCAACG
TTGCGGTTCTGTCAGTTCCAAACGTAAAACGGCTTGTCCCGCGTCATCGGCGGGGGTCATAACGTGACTC
CCTTAATTCTCCGCTCATGATGAATTCAGAAATAAATTCAGCCTAATTCGGCGTTAATTCAGTACATTAA
AAACGTCCGCAATGTGTTATTAAGTTGTCTAAGCGTCAATTTGTTTACACCACAATATATCCTGCCACCA
GCCAGCCAACAGCTCCCCGACCGGCAGCTCGGCACAAAATCACCACTCGATACAGGCAGCCCATCAGTCC
GGGACGGCGTCAGCGGGAGAGCCGTTGTAAGGCGGCAGACTTTGCTCATGTTACCGATGCTATTCGGAAG
AACGGCAACTAAGCTGCCGGGTTTGAAACACGGATGATCTCGCGGAGGGTAGCATGTTGATTGTAACGAT
GACAGAGCGTTGCTGCCTGTGATCAATTCGGGCACGAACCCAGTGGACATAAGCCTGTTCGGTTCGTAAG
CTGTAATGCAAGTAGCGTATGCGCTCACGCAACTGGTCCAGAACCTTGACCGAACGCAGCGGTGGTAACG
GCGCAGTGGCGGTTTTCATGGCTTGTTATGACTGTTTTTTTGGGGTACAGTCTATGCCTCGGGCATCCAA
GCAGCAAGCGCGTTACGCCGTGGGTCGATGTTTGATGTTATGGAGCAGCAACGATGTTACGCAGCAGGGC
AGTCGCCCTAAAACAAAGTTAAACATCATGGGGGAAGCGGTGATCGCCGAAGTATCGACTCAACTATCAG
AGGTAGTTGGCGTCATCGAGCGCCATCTCGAACCGACGTTGCTGGCCGTACATTTGTACGGCTCCGCAGT
GGATGGCGGCCTGAAGCCACACAGTGATATTGATTTGCTGGTTACGGTGACCGTAAGGCTTGATGAAACA
ACGCGGCGAGCTTTGATCAACGACCTTTTGGAAACTTCGGCTTCCCCTGGAGAGAGCGAGATTCTCCGCG
CTGTAGAAGTCACCATTGTTGTGCACGACGACATCATTCCGTGGCGTTATCCAGCTAAGCGCGAACTGCA
ATTTGGAGAATGGCAGCGCAATGACATTCTTGCAGGTATCTTCGAGCCAGCCACGATCGACATTGATCTG
GCTATCTTGCTGACAAAAGCAAGAGAACATAGCGTTGCCTTGGTAGGTCCAGCGGCGGAGGAACTCTTTG
ATCCGGTTCCTGAACAGGATCTATTTGAGGCGCTAAATGAAACCTTAACGCTATGGAACTCGCCGCCCGA
CTGGGCTGGCGATGAGCGAAATGTAGTGCTTACGTTGTCCCGCATTTGGTACAGCGCAGTAACCGGCAAA
ATCGCGCCGAAGGATGTCGCTGCCGACTGGGCAATGGAGCGCCTGCCGGCCCAGTATCAGCCCGTCATAC
TTGAAGCTAGACAGGCTTATCTTGGACAAGAAGAAGATCGCTTGGCCTCGCGCGCAGATCAGTTGGAAGA
ATTTGTCCACTACGTGAAAGGCGAGATCACCAAGGTAGTCGGCAAATAATGTCTAGCTAGAAATTCGTTC
AAGCCGACGCCGCTTCGCGGCGCGGCTTAACTCAAGCGTTAGATGCACTAAGCACATAATTGCTCACAGC
CAAACTATCAGGTCAAGTCTGCTTTTATTATTTTTAAGCGTGCATAATAAGCCCTACACAAATTGGGAGA
TATATCATGCATGACCAAAATCCCTTAACGTGAGTTTTCGTTCCACTGAGCGTCAGACCCCGTAGAAAAG
ATCAAAGGATCTTCTTGAGATCCTTTTTTTCTGCGCGTAATCTGCTGCTTGCAAACAAAAAAACCACCGC
TACCAGCGGTGGTTTGTTTGCCGGATCAAGAGCTACCAACTCTTTTTCCGAAGGTAACTGGCTTCAGCAG
AGCGCAGATACCAAATACTGTCCTTCTAGTGTAGCCGTAGTTAGGCCACCACTTCAAGAACTCTGTAGCA
CCGCCTACATACCTCGCTCTGCTAATCCTGTTACCAGTGGCTGCTGCCAGTGGCGATAAGTCGTGTCTTA
CCGGGTTGGACTCAAGACGATAGTTACCGGATAAGGCGCAGCGGTCGGGCTGAACGGGGGGTTCGTGCAC
ACAGCCCAGCTTGGAGCGAACGACCTACACCGAACTGAGATACCTACAGCGTGAGCTATGAGAAAGCGCC
ACGCTTCCCGAAGGGAGAAAGGCGGACAGGTATCCGGTAAGCGGCAGGGTCGGAACAGGAGAGCGCACGA
GGGAGCTTCCAGGGGGAAACGCCTGGTATCTTTATAGTCCTGTCGGGTTTCGCCACCTCTGACTTGAGCG
TCGATTTTTGTGATGCTCGTCAGGGGGGCGGAGCCTATGGAAAAACGCCAGCAACGCGGCCTTTTTACGG
TTCCTGGCCTTTTGCTGGCCTTTTGCTCACATGTTCTTTCCTGCGTTATCCCCTGATTCTGTGGATAACC
GTATTACCGCCTTTGAGTGAGCTGATACCGCTCGCCGCAGCCGAACGACCGAGCGCAGCGAGTCAGTGAG
CGAGGAAGCGGAAGAGCGCCTGATGCGGTATTTTCTCCTTACGCATCTGTGCGGTATTTCACACCGCATA
TGGTGCACTCTCAGTACAATCTGCTCTGATGCCGCATAGTTAAGCCAGTATACACTCCGCTATCGCTACG
TGACTGGGTCATGGCTGCGCCCCGACACCCGCCAACACCCGCTGACGCGCCCTGACGGGCTTGTCTGCTC
CCGGCATCCGCTTACAGACAAGCTGTGACCGTCTCCGGGAGCTGCATGTGTCAGAGGTTTTCACCGTCAT
CACCGAAACGCGCGAGGCAGGGTGCCTTGATGTGGGCGCCGGCGGTCGAGTGGCGACGGCGCGGCTTGTC
CGCGCCCTGGTAGATTGCCTGGCCGTAGGCCAGCCATTTTTGAGCGGCCAGCGGCCGCGATAGGCCGACG
CGAAGCGGCGGGGCGTAGGGAGCGCAGCGACCGAAGGGTAGGCGCTTTTTGCAGCTCTTCGGCTGTGCGC
TGGCCAGACAGTTATGCACAGGCCAGGCGGGTTTTAAGAGTTTTAATAAGTTTTAAAGAGTTTTAGGCGG
AAAAATCGCCTTTTTTCTCTTTTATATCAGTCACTTACATGTGTGACCGGTTCCCAATGTACGGCTTTGG
GTTCCCAATGTACGGGTTCCGGTTCCCAATGTACGGCTTTGGGTTCCCAATGTACGTGCTATCCACAGGA
AAGAGACCTTTTCGACCTTTTTCCCCTGCTAGGGCAATTTGCCCTAGCATCTGCTCCGTACATTAGGAAC
CGGCGGATGCTTCGCCCTCGATCAGGTTGCGGTAGCGCATGACTAGGATCGGGCCAGCCTGCCCCGCCTC
CTCCTTCAAATCGTACTCCGGCAGGTCATTTGACCCGATCAGCTTGCGCACGGTGAAACAGAACTTCTTG
AACTCTCCGGCGCTGCCACTGCGTTCGTAGATCGTCTTGAACAACCATCTGGCTTCTGCCTTGCCTGCGG
CGCGGCGTGCCAGGCGGTAGAGAAAACGGCCGATGCCGGGATCGATCAAAAAGTAATCGGGGTGAACCGT
CAGCACGTCCGGGTTCTTGCCTTCTGTGATCTCGCGGTACATCCAATCAGCTAGCTCGATCTCGATGTAC
TCCGGCCGCCCGGTTTCGCTCTTTACGATCTTGTAGCGGCTAATCAAGGCTTCACCCTCGGATACCGTCA
CCAGGCGGCCGTTCTTGGCCTTCTTCGTACGCTGCATGGCAACGTGCGTGGTGTTTAACCGAATGCAGGT
TTCTACCAGGTCGTCTTTCTGCTTTCCGCCATCGGCTCGCCGGCAGAACTTGAGTACGTCCGCAACGTGT
GGACGGAACACGCGGCCGGGCTTGTCTCCCTTCCCTTCCCGGTATCGGTTCATGGATTCGGTTAGATGGG
AAACCGCCATCAGTACCAGGTCGTAATCCCACACACTGGCCATGCCGGCCGGCCCTGCGGAAACCTCTAC
GTGCCCGTCTGGAAGCTCGTAGCGGATCACCTCGCCAGCTCGTCGGTCACGCTTCGACAGACGGAAAACG
GCCACGTCCATGATGCTGCGACTATCGCGGGTGCCCACGTCATAGAGCATCGGAACGAAAAAATCTGGTT
GCTCGTCGCCCTTGGGCGGCTTCCTAATCGACGGCGCACCGGCTGCCGGCGGTTGCCGGGATTCTTTGCG
GATTCGATCAGCGGCCGCTTGCCACGATTCACCGGGGCGTGCTTCTGCCTCGATGCGTTGCCGCTGGGCG
GCCTGCGCGGCCTTCAACTTCTCCACCAGGTCATCACCCAGCGCCGCGCCGATTTGTACCGGGCCGGATG
GTTTGCGACCGCTCACGCCGATTCCTCGGGCTTGGGGGTTCCAGTGCCATTGCAGGGCCGGCAGACAACC
CAGCCGCTTACGCCTGGCCAACCGCCCGTTCCTCCACACATGGGGCATTCCACGGCGTCGGTGCCTGGTT
GTTCTTGATTTTCCATGCCGCCTCCTTTAGCCGCTAAAATTCATCTACTCATTTATTCATTTGCTCATTT
ACTCTGGTAGCTGCGCGATGTATTCAGATAGCAGCTCGGTAATGGTCTTGCCTTGGCGTACCGCGTACAT
CTTCAGCTTGGTGTGATCCTCCGCCGGCAACTGAAAGTTGACCCGCTTCATGGCTGGCGTGTCTGCCAGG
CTGGCCAACGTTGCAGCCTTGCTGCTGCGTGCGCTCGGACGGCCGGCACTTAGCGTGTTTGTGCTTTTGC
TCATTTTCTCTTTACCTCATTAACTCAAATGAGTTTTGATTTAATTTCAGCGGCCAGCGCCTGGACCTCG
CGGGCAGCGTCGCCCTCGGGTTCTGATTCAAGAACGGTTGTGCCGGCGGCGGCAGTGCCTGGGTAGCTCA
CGCGCTGCGTGATACGGGACTCAAGAATGGGCAGCTCGTACCCGGCCAGCGCCTCGGCAACCTCACCGCC
GATGCGCGTGCCTTTGATCGCCCGCGACACGACAAAGGCCGCTTGTAGCCTTCCATCCGTGACCTCAATG
CGCTGCTTAACCAGCTCCACCAGGTCGGCGGTGGCCCATATGTCGTAAGGGCTTGGCTGCACCGGAATCA
GCACGAAGTCGGCTGCCTTGATCGCGGACACAGCCAAGTCCGCCGCCTGGGGCGCTCCGTCGATCACTAC
GAAGTCGCGCCGGCCGATGGCCTTCACGTCGCGGTCAATCGTCGGGCGGTCGATGCCGACAACGGTTAGC
GGTTGATCTTCCCGCACGGCCGCCCAATCGCGGGCACTGCCCTGGGGATCGGAATCGACTAACAGAACAT
CGGCCCCGGCGAGTTGCAGGGCGCGGGCTAGATGGGTTGCGATGGTCGTCTTGCCTGACCCGCCTTTCTG
GTTAAGTACAGCGATAACCTTCATGCGTTCCCCTTGCGTATTTGTTTATTTACTCATCGCATCATATACG
CAGCGACCGCATGACGCAAGCTGTTTTACTCAAATACACATCACCTTTTTAGACGGCGGCGCTCGGTTTC
TTCAGCGGCCAAGCTGGCCGGCCAGGCCGCCAGCTTGGCATCAGACAAACCGGCCAGGATTTCATGCAGC
CGCACGGTTGAGACGTGCGCGGGCGGCTCGAACACGTACCCGGCCGCGATCATCTCCGCCTCGATCTCTT
CGGTAATGAAAAACGGTTCGTCCTGGCCGTCCTGGTGCGGTTTCATGCTTGTTCCTCTTGGCGTTCATTC
TCGGCGGCCGCCAGGGCGTCGGCCTCGGTCAATGCGTCCTCACGGAAGGCACCGCGCCGCCTGGCCTCGG
TGGGCGTCACTTCCTCGCTGCGCTCAAGTGCGCGGTACAGGGTCGAGCGATGCACGCCAAGCAGTGCAGC
CGCCTCTTTCACGGTGCGGCCTTCCTGGTCGATCAGCTCGCGGGCGTGCGCGATCTGTGCCGGGGTGAGG
GTAGGGCGGGGGCCAAACTTCACGCCTCGGGCCTTGGCGGCCTCGCGCCCGCTCCGGGTGCGGTCGATGA
TTAGGGAACGCTCGAACTCGGCAATGCCGGCGAACACGGTCAACACCATGCGGCCGGCCGGCGTGGTGGT
GTCGGCCCACGGCTCTGCCAGGCTACGCAGGCCCGCGCCGGCCTCCTGGATGCGCTCGGCAATGTCCAGT
AGGTCGCGGGTGCTGCGGGCCAGGCGGTCTAGCCTGGTCACTGTCACAACGTCGCCAGGGCGTAGGTGGT
CAAGCATCCTGGCCAGCTCCGGGCGGTCGCGCCTGGTGCCGGTGATCTTCTCGGAAAACAGCTTGGTGCA
GCCGGCCGCGTGCAGTTCGGCCCGTTGGTTGGTCAAGTCCTGGTCGTCGGTGCTGACGCGGGCATAGCCC
AGCAGGCCAGCGGCGGCGCTCTTGTTCATGGCGTAATGTCTCCGGTTCTAGTCGCAAGTATTCTACTTTA
TGCGACTAAAACACGCGACAAGAAAACGCCAGGAAAAGGGCAGGGCGGCAGCCTGTCGCGTAACTTAGGA
CTTGTGCGACATGTCGTTTTCAGAAGACGGCTGCACTGAACGTCAGAAGCCGACTGCACTATAGCAGCGG
AGGGGTTGGATCAAAGTACTTTGATCCCGAGGGGAACCCTGTGGTTGGCATGCACATACAAATGGACGAA
CGGATAAACCT
