>Addgene plasmid #74834 | pGWB452 | addgene partial sequence | sequence record 153343 | ccdB-Fwd 5'-GCATGATGACCACCGATATG-3'
CTGATCTCAGCCACCGCGAAAATGACATCAAAAACGCCATTAACCTGATGTTCTGGGGAATATAAATGTC
AGGCTCCCTTATACACAGCCAGTCTGCAGGTCGACCATAGTGACTGGATATGTTGTGTTTTACAGTATTA
TGTAGTCTGTTTTTTATGCAAAATCTAATTTAATATATTGATATTTATATCATTTTACGTTTCTCGTTCA
GCTTTCTTGTACAAAGTGGTGATAACCTAGAGCTCGAATTTCCCCGATCGTTCAAACATTTGG
