>Addgene plasmid #74834 | pGWB452 | addgene partial sequence | sequence record 165783 | pAE03_1 5'-GTTACAAACTCAAGAAGGACC-3'
ATTGTGTGGACAGGTAATGGTTGTCTGGTAAAAGGACAGGGCCATCGCCAATTGGAGTATTTTGTTGATA
ATGGTCTGCTAGTTGAACGCTTCCATCTTCAATGTTGTGTCTAATTTTGAAGTTAACTTTGATTCCATTC
TTTTGTTTGTCTGCCATGATGTACACGTTGTGGGAGTTGAAGTTGTATTCCAACTTGTGGCCGAGGATGT
TTCCGTCCTCCTTGAAATCGATTCCCTTAAGCTCGATCCTGTTGACGAGGGTGTCTCCCTCAAACTTGAC
TTCAGCACGTGTCTTGTAGTTCCCGTCGTCCTTGAAGAAGATGGTCCTCTCCTGCACGTATCCCTCAGGC
ATGGCGCTCTTGAAGAAGTCGTGCCGCTTCATATGATCTGGGTATCTTGAGAAGCACTGCACACCGTAAG
CGAAAGTAGTAACAAGTGTTGGCCATGGAACAGGTAGTTTTCCAGTAGTGCAAATAAATTTAAGGGTAAG
TTTTCCGTATGTTGCATCACCTTCACCCTCTCCACTGACAGAAAATTTGTGCCCATTAACATCACCATCT
AATTCAACAAGAATTGGGACAACTCCAGTGAAAAGTTCTTCTCCTTTACTCATGCTCATTCTAGAGTCCC
CCGTGTTCTCTCCAAATGAAATGAACTTCCTTATATAGAGGAAGGGTCTTGCGAAGGATAGTGGGATTGT
GCGTCATCCCTTACGTCAGTGGAGATATCACATCAATCCACTTGCTTTGAAGACGTGGTTGGAACGTCTT
CTTTTTCCACGATGCTCCTCGTGGGTGGGGGTCCATCTTTGGGACCACTGTC
